>Addgene plasmid #143414 | TFORF0554 | addgene full sequence | sequence record 397880 | Addgene NGS Result
TTAATGTAGTCTTATGCAATACTCTTGTAGTCTTGCAACATGGTAACGATGAGTTAGCAACATGCCTTAC
AAGGAGAGAAAAAGCACCGTGCATGCCGATTGGTGGAAGTAAGGTGGTACGATCGTGCCTTATTAGGAAG
GCAACAGACGGGTCTGACATGGATTGGACGAACCACTGAATTGCCGCATTGCAGAGATATTGTATTTAAG
TGCCTAGCTCGATACATAAACGGGTCTCTCTGGTTAGACCAGATCTGAGCCTGGGAGCTCTCTGGCTAAC
TAGGGAACCCACTGCTTAAGCCTCAATAAAGCTTGCCTTGAGTGCTTCAAGTAGTGTGTGCCCGTCTGTT
GTGTGACTCTGGTAACTAGAGATCCCTCAGACCCTTTTAGTCAGTGTGGAAAATCTCTAGCAGTGGCGCC
CGAACAGGGACTTGAAAGCGAAAGGGAAACCAGAGGAGCTCTCTCGACGCAGGACTCGGCTTGCTGAAGC
GCGCACGGCAAGAGGCGAGGGGCGGCGACTGGTGAGTACGCCAAAAATTTTGACTAGCGGAGGCTAGAAG
GAGAGAGATGGGTGCGAGAGCGTCAGTATTAAGCGGGGGAGAATTAGATCGCGATGGGAAAAAATTCGGT
TAAGGCCAGGGGGAAAGAAAAAATATAAATTAAAACATATAGTATGGGCAAGCAGGGAGCTAGAACGATT
CGCAGTTAATCCTGGCCTGTTAGAAACATCAGAAGGCTGTAGACAAATACTGGGACAGCTACAACCATCC
CTTCAGACAGGATCAGAAGAACTTAGATCATTATATAATACAGTAGCAACCCTCTATTGTGTGCATCAAA
GGATAGAGATAAAAGACACCAAGGAAGCTTTAGACAAGATAGAGGAAGAGCAAAACAAAAGTAAGACCAC
CGCACAGCAAGCGGCCGCTGATCTTCAGACCTGGAGGAGGAGATATGAGGGACAATTGGAGAAGTGAATT
ATATAAATATAAAGTAGTAAAAATTGAACCATTAGGAGTAGCACCCACCAAGGCAAAGAGAAGAGTGGTG
CAGAGAGAAAAAAGAGCAGTGGGAATAGGAGCTTTGTTCCTTGGGTTCTTGGGAGCAGCAGGAAGCACTA
TGGGCGCAGCGTCAATGACGCTGACGGTACAGGCCAGACAATTATTGTCTGGTATAGTGCAGCAGCAGAA
CAATTTGCTGAGGGCTATTGAGGCGCAACAGCATCTGTTGCAACTCACAGTCTGGGGCATCAAGCAGCTC
CAGGCAAGAATCCTGGCTGTGGAAAGATACCTAAAGGATCAACAGCTCCTGGGGATTTGGGGTTGCTCTG
GAAAACTCATTTGCACCACTGCTGTGCCTTGGAATGCTAGTTGGAGTAATAAATCTCTGGAACAGATTTG
GAATCACACGACCTGGATGGAGTGGGACAGAGAAATTAACAATTACACAAGCTTAATACACTCCTTAATT
GAAGAATCGCAAAACCAGCAAGAAAAGAATGAACAAGAATTATTGGAATTAGATAAATGGGCAAGTTTGT
GGAATTGGTTTAACATAACAAATTGGCTGTGGTATATAAAATTATTCATAATGATAGTAGGAGGCTTGGT
AGGTTTAAGAATAGTTTTTGCTGTACTTTCTATAGTGAATAGAGTTAGGCAGGGATATTCACCATTATCG
TTTCAGACCCACCTCCCAACCCCGAGGGGACCCATGCATTGCATCTCAATTAGTCAGCAACCAGGTGTGG
AAAGTCCCCAGGCTCCCCAGCAGGCAGAAGTATGCAAAGCATGCGTCTCAATTAGTCAGCAACCATAGTC
CCGCCCCTAACTCCGCCCATCCCGCCCCTAACTCCGCCCAGTTCCGCCCATTCTCCGCCCCATGGCTGAC
TAATTTTTTTTATTTATGCAGAGGCCGAGGCCGCCTCGGCCTCTGAGCTATTCCAGAAGTAGTGAGGAGG
CTTTTTTGGAGGCCTAGGCTTTTGCAAAAAGCTTTCTAGAGGTACCACCGGAGCTTACCATGACCGAGTA
CAAGCCCACGGTGCGCCTCGCCACCCGCGACGACGTCCCCAGGGCCGTACGCACCCTCGCCGCCGCGTTC
GCCGACTACCCCGCCACGCGCCACACCGTCGATCCGGACCGCCACATCGAGCGGGTCACCGAGCTGCAAG
AACTCTTCCTCACGCGCGTCGGGCTCGACATCGGCAAGGTGTGGGTCGCGGACGACGGCGCCGCCGTGGC
GGTCTGGACCACGCCGGAGAGCGTCGAAGCGGGGGCGGTGTTCGCCGAGATCGGCCCGCGCATGGCCGAG
TTGAGCGGTTCCCGGCTGGCCGCGCAGCAACAGATGGAAGGCCTCCTGGCGCCGCACCGGCCCAAGGAGC
CCGCGTGGTTCCTGGCCACCGTCGGCGTCTCGCCCGACCACCAGGGCAAGGGTCTGGGCAGCGCCGTCGT
GCTCCCCGGAGTGGAGGCGGCCGAGCGCGCCGGGGTGCCCGCCTTCCTGGAGACCTCCGCGCCCCGCAAC
CTCCCCTTCTACGAGCGGCTCGGCTTCACCGTCACCGCCGACGTCGAGGTGCCCGAAGGACCGCGCACCT
GGTGCATGACCCGCAAGCCCGGTGCCAGTTAACGAATTCTAGATCTTGAGACAAATGGCAGTATTCATCC
ACAATTTTAAAAGAAAAGGGGGGATTGGGGGGTACAGTGCAGGGGAAAGAATAGTAGACATAATAGCAAC
AGACATACAAACTAAAGAATTACAAAAACAAATTACAAAAATTCAAAATTTTCGGGTTTATTACAGGGAC
AGCAGAGATCCACTTTGGCGCCGGCTCGAGGCCTGCAGGTGCAAAGATGGATAAAGTTTTAAACAGAGAG
GAATCTTTGCAGCTAATGGACCTTCTAGGTCTTGAAAGGAGTGGGAATTGGCTCCGGTGCCCGTCAGTGG
GCAGAGCGCACATCGCCCACAGTCCCCGAGAAGTTGGGGGGAGGGGTCGGCAATTGAACCGGTGCCTAGA
GAAGGTGGCGCGGGGTAAACTGGGAAAGTGATGTCGTGTACTGGCTCCGCCTTTTTCCCGAGGGTGGGGG
AGAACCGTATATAAGTGCAGTAGTCGCCGTGAACGTTCTTTTTCGCAACGGGTTTGCCGCCAGAACACAG
GTAAGTGCCGTGTGTGGTTCCCGCGGGCCTGGCCTCTTTACGGGTTATGGCCCTTGCGTGCCTTGAATTA
CTTCCACCTGGCTGCAGTACGTGATTCTTGATCCCGAGCTTCGGGTTGGAAGTGGGTGGGAGAGTTCGAG
GCCTTGCGCTTAAGGAGCCCCTTCGCCTCGTGCTTGAGTTGAGGCCTGGCCTGGGCGCTGGGGCCGCCGC
GTGCGAATCTGGTGGCACCTTCGCGCCTGTCTCGCTGCTTTCGATAAGTCTCTAGCCATTTAAAATTTTT
GATGACCTGCTGCGACGCTTTTTTTCTGGCAAGATAGTCTTGTAAATGCGGGCCAAGATCTGCACACTGG
TATTTCGGTTTTTGGGGCCGCGGGCGGCGACGGGGCCCGTGCGTCCCAGCGCACATGTTCGGCGAGGCGG
GGCCTGCGAGCGCGGCCACCGAGAATCGGACGGGGGTAGTCTCAAGCTGGCCGGCCTGCTCTGGTGCCTG
GCCTCGCGCCGCCGTGTATCGCCCCGCCCTGGGCGGCAAGGCTGGCCCGGTCGGCACCAGTTGCGTGAGC
GGAAAGATGGCCGCTTCCCGGCCCTGCTGCAGGGAGCTCAAAATGGAGGACGCGGCGCTCGGGAGAGCGG
GCGGGTGAGTCACCCACACAAAGGAAAAGGGCCTTTCCGTCCTCAGCCGTCGCTTCATGTGACTCCACGG
AGTACCGGGCGCCGTCCAGGCACCTCGATTAGTTCTCGAGCTTTTGGAGTACGTCGTCTTTAGGTTGGGG
GGAGGGGTTTTATGCGATGGAGTTTCCCCACACTGAGTGGGTGGAGACTGAAGTTAGGCCAGCTTGGCAC
TTGATGTAATTCTCCTTGGAATTTGCCCTTTTTGAGTTTGGATCTTGGTTCATTCTCAAGCCTCAGACAG
TGGTTCAAAGTTTTTTTCTTCCATTTCAGGTGTCGTGAGGCTAGCACCGCCACCATGCTATGTGATGAAG
AAGCCCAGAAGAGGAAAGCAAAGGAGTCAGGGATGGCTCTTCCTCAGGGACGCTTGACATTCATGGACGT
GGCCATCGAATTCTCTCAGGAGGAGTGGAAATCCCTGGACCCTGGACAGAGGGCTTTATACAGGGACGTG
ATGTTGGAGAACTACAGGAACCTGGTCTTTCTGGGAATCTGTCTTCCTGACCTAAGTATTATTTCCATGT
TGAAGCAAAGGAGAGAGCCCTTGATTCTGCAAAGTCAAGTTAAAATAGTAAAAAATACAGATGGAAGGGA
ATGTGTCAGAAGCGTGAACACAGGGAGGAGCTGTGTATTGGGAAGCAATGCAGAAAACAAGCCTATTAAA
AATCAACTTGGATTAACCCTTGAGGCACATCTGTCTGAATTGCAGCTGTTTCAAGCCGGAAGGAAAATTT
ACAGAAGTAATCAAGTTGAAAAGTTTACAAACCATCGTTCCTCAGTTTCACCACTTCAAAAAATTTCTTC
TAGTTTCACAACACACATTTTTAATAAATATAGAAATGATCTTATTGATTTCCCATTACTCCCACAAGAA
GAGAAAGCATACATTAGAGGAAAATCTTATGAATATGAATGTAGTGAAGATGGTGAAGTTTTTAGAGTCC
GTGCAAGCCTTACTAACCATCAAGTAATCCATACTGCAGAGAAACCTTACAAATGTACTGAATGTGGCAA
GGTCTTCAGTCGCAATTCACACCTTGTAGAACATTGGAGAATTCATACTGGACAGAAGCCTTACAAATGT
AGTGAATGTGACAAGGTGTTTAATCGCAATTCAAACCTTGCACGACATCAAAGAATTCATACTGGAGAGA
AGCCTCACAAATGTAACGAATGTGGCAAAGCTTTTAGAGAGTGTTCGGGACTTACTACCCATCTTGTAAT
CCATACTGGAGAGAAACCTTACAAATGTAATGAGTGTGGCAAGAACTTCAGGCACAAATTTTCTCTAACC
AATCATCAGAGAAGTCACACGGCGGAAAAACCTTACAAATGTAATGAATGTGGCAAGGTCTTTAGTCTGC
TTTCATACCTTGCACGGCATCAAATAATTCATAGTACAGAGAAGCCCTACAAATGTAACGAATGTGGAAG
AGCATTTCACAAGCGTCCGGGCCTTATGGCCCATCTTCTAATCCATACTGGAGAGAAACCTTACAAATGT
AATGAATGTGACAAAGTCTTTGGGCGCAAATTATACCTAACCAACCATCAGAGAATTCATACTGGAGAGA
GACCTTACAAGTGTAATGCATGTGGCAAGGTCTTCAATCAAAATCCACACCTTTCACGACATCGGAAAAT
TCATGCTGGAGAGAATTCACTGCGTACCTTACAGATGGAATAGTAATGAACTAGTCCGTAACTTGAAAGT
ATTTCGATTTCTTGGCTTTATATATCTTGTGGAAAGGACGAACGGAATTGGTGACTCCTATAAATACGCG
TTAAGTCGACAATCAACCTCTGGATTACAAAATTTGTGAAAGATTGACTGGTATTCTTAACTATGTTGCT
CCTTTTACGCTATGTGGATACGCTGCTTTAATGCCTTTGTATCATGCTATTGCTTCCCGTATGGCTTTCA
TTTTCTCCTCCTTGTATAAATCCTGGTTGCTGTCTCTTTATGAGGAGTTGTGGCCCGTTGTCAGGCAACG
TGGCGTGGTGTGCACTGTGTTTGCTGACGCAACCCCCACTGGTTGGGGCATTGCCACCACCTGTCAGCTC
CTTTCCGGGACTTTCGCTTTCCCCCTCCCTATTGCCACGGCGGAACTCATCGCCGCCTGCCTTGCCCGCT
GCTGGACAGGGGCTCGGCTGTTGGGCACTGACAATTCCGTGGTGTTGTCGGGGAAATCATCGTCCTTTCC
TTGGCTGCTCGCCTGTGTTGCCACCTGGATTCTGCGCGGGACGTCCTTCTGCTACGTCCCTTCGGCCCTC
AATCCAGCGGACCTTCCTTCCCGCGGCCTGCTGCCGGCTCTGCGGCCTCTTCCGCGTCTTCGCCTTCGCC
CTCAGACGAGTCGGATCTCCCTTTGGGCCGCCTCCCCGCGTCGACTTTAAGACCAATGACTTACAAGGCA
GCTGTAGATCTTAGCCACTTTTTAAAAGAAAAGGGGGGACTGGAAGGGCTAATTCACTCCCAACGAAGAC
AAGATCTGCTTTTTGCTTGTACTGGGTCTCTCTGGTTAGACCAGATCTGAGCCTGGGAGCTCTCTGGCTA
ACTAGGGAACCCACTGCTTAAGCCTCAATAAAGCTTGCCTTGAGTGCTTCAAGTAGTGTGTGCCCGTCTG
TTGTGTGACTCTGGTAACTAGAGATCCCTCAGACCCTTTTAGTCAGTGTGGAAAATCTCTAGCAGTACGT
ATAGTAGTTCATGTCATCTTATTATTCAGTATTTATAACTTGCAAAGAAATGAATATCAGAGAGTGAGAG
GAACTTGTTTATTGCAGCTTATAATGGTTACAAATAAAGCAATAGCATCACAAATTTCACAAATAAAGCA
TTTTTTTCACTGCATTCTAGTTGTGGTTTGTCCAAACTCATCAATGTATCTTATCATGTCTGGCTCTAGC
TATCCCGCCCCTAACTCCGCCCATCCCGCCCCTAACTCCGCCCAGTTCCGCCCATTCTCCGCCCCATGGC
TGACTAATTTTTTTTATTTATGCAGAGGCCGAGGCCGCCTCGGCCTCTGAGCTATTCCAGAAGTAGTGAG
GAGGCTTTTTTGGAGGCCTAGGGACGTACCCAATTCGCCCTATAGTGAGTCGTATTACGCGCGCTCACTG
GCCGTCGTTTTACAACGTCGTGACTGGGAAAACCCTGGCGTTACCCAACTTAATCGCCTTGCAGCACATC
CCCCTTTCGCCAGCTGGCGTAATAGCGAAGAGGCCCGCACCGATCGCCCTTCCCAACAGTTGCGCAGCCT
GAATGGCGAATGGG
[124 nt withheld, positions 7085-7208]
C
[91 nt withheld, positions 7210-7300]
A
[49 nt withheld, positions 7302-7350]
CCTTTGACGTTGGAGTCCACGTTCTTT
[37 nt withheld, positions 7378-7414]
ACCCTATCTCGGTCTATTCTTTTGATTTATAAGGGATTTTGCCGATTTCGGCCTATTGGTTAAAAAATGA
GCTGATTTAACAAAAATTTAACGCGAATTTTAACAAAATATTAACGCTTACAATTTAGGTGGCACTTTTC
GGGGAAATGTGCGCGGAACCCCTATTTGTTTATTTTTCTAAATACATTCAAATATGTATCCGCTCATGAG
ACAATAACCCTGATAAATGCTTCAATAATATTGAAAAAGGAAGAGTATGAGTATTCAACATTTCCGTGTC
GCCCTTATTCCCTTTTTTGCGGCATTTTGCCTTCCTGTTTTTGCTCACCCAGAAACGCTGGTGAAAGTAA
AAGATGCTGAAGATCAGTTGGGTGCACGAGTGGGTTACATCGAACTGGATCTCAACAGCGGTAAGATCCT
TGAGAGTTTTCGCCCCGAAGAACGTTTTCCAATGATGAGCACTTTTAAAGTTCTGCTATGTGGCGCGGTA
TTATCCCGTATTGACGCCGGGCAAGAGCAACTCGGTCGCCGCATACACTATTCTCAGAATGACTTGGTTG
AGTACTCACCAGTCACAGAAAAGCATCTTACGGATGGCATGACAGTAAGAGAATTATGCAGTGCTGCCAT
AACCATGAGTGATAACACTGCGGCCAACTTACTTCTGACAACGATCGGAGGACCGAAGGAGCTAACCGCT
TTTTTGCACAACATGGGGGATCATGTAACTCGCCTTGATCGTTGGGAACCGGAGCTGAATGAAGCCATAC
CAAACGACGAGCGTGACACCACGATGCCTGTAGCAATGGCAACAACGTTGCGCAAACTATTAACTGGCGA
ACTACTTACTCTAGCTTCCCGGCAACAATTAATAGACTGGATGGAGGCGGATAAAGTTGCAGGACCACTT
CTGCGCTCGGCCCTTCCGGCTGGCTGGTTTATTGCTGATAAATCTGGAGCCGGTGAGCGTGGGTCTCGCG
GTATCATTGCAGCACTGGGGCCAGATGGTAAGCCCTCCCGTATCGTAGTTATCTACACGACGGGGAGTCA
GGCAACTATGGATGAACGAAATAGACAGATCGCTGAGATAGGTGCCTCACTGATTAAGCATTGGTAACTG
TCAGACCAAGTTTACTCATATATACTTTAGATTGATTTAAAACTTCATTTTTAATTTAAAAGGATCTAGG
TGAAGATCCTTTTTGATAATCTCATGACCAAAATCCCTTAACGTGAGTTTTCGTTCCACTGAGCGTCAGA
CCCCGTAGAAAAGATCAAAGGATCTTCTTGAGATCCTTTTTTTCTGCGCGTAATCTGCTGCTTGCAAACA
AAAAAACCACCGCTACCAGCGGTGGTTTGTTTGCCGGATCAAGAGCTACCAACTCTTTTTCCGAAGGTAA
CTGGCTTCAGCAGAGCGCAGATACCAAATACTGTTCTTCTAGTGTAGCCGTAGTTAGGCCACCACTTCAA
GAACTCTGTAGCACCGCCTACATACCTCGCTCTGCTAATCCTGTTACCAGTGGCTGCTGCCAGTGGCGAT
AAGTCGTGTCTTACCGGGTTGGACTCAAGACGATAGTTACCGGATAAGGCGCAGCGGTCGGGCTGAACGG
GGGGTTCGTGCACACAGCCCAGCTTGGAGCGAACGACCTACACCGAACTGAGATACCTACAGCGTGAGCT
ATGAGAAAGCGCCACGCTTCCCGAAGGGAGAAAGGCGGACAGGTATCCGGTAAGCGGCAGGGTCGGAACA
GGAGAGCGCACGAGGGAGCTTCCAGGGGGAAACGCCTGGTATCTTTATAGTCCTGTCGGGTTTCGCCACC
TCTGACTTGAGCGTCGATTTTTGTGATGCTCGTCAGGGGGGCGGAGCCTATGGAAAAACGCCAGCAACGC
GGCCTTTTTACGGTTCCTGGCCTTTTGCTGGCCTTTTGCTCACATGTTCTTTCCTGCGTTATCCCCTGAT
TCTGTGGATAACCGTATTACCGCCTTTGAGTGAGCTGATACCGCTCGCCGCAGCCGAACGACCGAGCGCA
GCGAGTCAGTGAGCGAGGAAGCGGAAGAGCGCCCAATACGCAAACCGCCTCTCCCCGCGCGTTGGCCGAT
TCATTAATGCAGCTGGCACGACAGGTTTCCCGACTGGAAAGCGGGCAGTGAGCGCAACGCAATTAATGTG
AGTTAGCTCACTCATTAGGCACCCCAGGCTTTACACTTTATGCTTCCGGCTCGTATGTTGTGTGGAATTG
TGAGCGGATAACAATTTCACACAGGAAACAGCTATGACCATGATTACGCCAAGCGCGCAATTAACCCTCA
CTAAAGGGAACAAAAGCTGGAGCTGCAAGC
Features (pLannotate 1.2.2; 31 found; start..end, strand, type, name):
      5..231     +  promoter       RSV promoter: Rous sarcoma virus enhancer/promoter
    232..412     +  LTR            5' LTR (truncated): truncated 5' long terminal repeat (LTR) from HIV-1
    459..584     +  misc_feature   HIV-1 Ψ: packaging signal of human immunodeficiency virus type 1
    568..931     +  CDS            HIV-1 gag (fragment): gag protein from human immunodeficiency virus 1; gag
   1077..1310    +  misc_feature   RRE: The Rev response element (RRE) of HIV-1 allows for Rev-dependent mRNA export from the nucleus to the cytoplasm.
   1687..1713    +  CDS            Rev (fragment): human immunodeficiency virus 1 (HIV-1) Rev protein; rev; enhances nuclear export of unspliced and incompletely spliced viral mRNAs
   1720..1743    +  promoter       SV40 promoter (fragment): SV40 early promoter
   1744..1815    +  promoter       SV40 promoter (fragment): SV40 enhancer and early promoter
   1839..1974    +  rep_origin     SV40 ori: SV40 origin of replication
   2020..2616    +  CDS            PuroR (fragment): puromycin N-acetyltransferase; pac from Streptomyces; confers resistance to puromycin
   2665..2782    +  misc_feature   cPPT/CTS: central polypurine tract and central termination sequence of HIV-1
   2847..2913    +  CDS            small t antigen (fragment): SV40 (simian virus 40) small t antigen
   2920..4098    +  promoter       EF-1α promoter: strong constitutive promoter for human elongation factor EF-1α
   4163..4789    +  CDS            ZNF766 (fragment): ZN766_HUMAN - Experimental evidence at protein level: Swiss-Prot protein existence level 1. May be involved in transcriptional regulation. From Homo sapiens (Human).
   5516..5569    +  promoter       U6 promoter (fragment): RNA polymerase III promoter for human U6 snRNA
   5611..6199    +  misc_feature   WPRE: woodchuck hepatitis virus posttranscriptional regulatory element
   6250..6269    +  misc_feature   cPPT/CTS (fragment): central polypurine tract and central termination sequence of HIV-1
   6271..6504    +  LTR            3' LTR (ΔU3): self-inactivating 3' long terminal repeat (LTR) from HIV-1
   6582..6703    +  polyA_signal   SV40 poly(A) signal: SV40 polyadenylation signal
   6743..6878    +  rep_origin     SV40 ori: SV40 origin of replication
   6899..6917    -  promoter       T7 promoter: promoter for bacteriophage T7 RNA polymerase
   6925..7080    +  CDS            lacZα (fragment): LacZα fragment of β-galactosidase; lacZ fragment
   7085..7513    +  rep_origin     f1 ori (sequence partly withheld): f1 bacteriophage origin of replication; arrow indicates direction of (+) strand synthesis
   7566..7670    +  promoter       AmpR promoter: bla
   7671..8531    +  CDS            AmpR: β-lactamase; bla; confers resistance to ampicillin, carbenicillin, and related antibiotics
   8702..9290    +  rep_origin     ori: high-copy-number ColE1/pMB1/pBR322/pUC origin of replication
   9473..9565    +  CDS            lacI (fragment): lac repressor; lacI; The lac repressor binds to the lac operator to inhibit transcription in E. coli. This inhibition can be relieved by adding lactose or isopropyl-β-D-thiogalactopyranoside (IPTG).
   9578..9599    +  protein_bind   CAP binding site: CAP binding activates transcription in the presence of cAMP. E. coli catabolite activator protein
   9614..9644    +  promoter       lac promoter: promoter for the E. coli lac operon
   9652..9668    +  protein_bind   lac operator: The lac repressor binds to the lac operator to inhibit transcription in E. coli. This inhibition can be relieved by adding lactose or isopropyl-β-D-thiogalactopyranoside (IPTG). lac repressor encoded by lacI
   9713..9731    +  promoter       T3 promoter: promoter for bacteriophage T3 RNA polymerase
