[The description below was written by a language model from this plasmid's Addgene catalogue record and pLannotate feature annotations shown in this document.]
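Description:
TFORF0554 is a third-generation-style, self-inactivating lentiviral expression plasmid built on the pLX_TRC317 backbone and carrying the human zinc-finger transcription factor gene ZNF610 as its open reading frame. It belongs to a barcoded transcription factor ORF collection in which each construct carries a unique 24-bp barcode, allowing the overexpressed factor to be identified by sequencing in pooled screens. In bacteria the plasmid is maintained through a high-copy ColE1/pUC-type origin and an ampicillin resistance gene. An f1 origin and remnants of a lac/T7/T3 cloning region are also present. The depositor cautions that recombination can occur, as is common for LTR-containing plasmids.

The viral portion begins with an RSV promoter fused to a truncated HIV-1 5' LTR, which drives Tat-independent transcription of the genomic RNA in packaging cells. It is followed by the Ψ packaging signal, a partial gag sequence and the RRE for Rev-dependent nuclear export. An SV40 early promoter then drives puromycin N-acetyltransferase for selection of transduced mammalian cells. A cPPT/CTS element, which aids nuclear import, lies downstream of that cassette. The EF-1α promoter provides strong constitutive expression of the ZNF610 ORF, and a WPRE downstream enhances transcript stability and expression. The ΔU3 3' LTR inactivates the LTR promoter after integration, and an SV40 polyadenylation signal follows it.

The automated annotation labels part of the insert region as a ZNF766 fragment, most likely reflecting homology among related zinc-finger proteins, since the catalogue entry names ZNF610. The barcode itself is not annotated in the feature table. The construct is intended for overexpression studies and pooled screens.
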