Addgene plasmid #143414: TFORF0554
Purpose: Lentiviral vector for overexpressing transcription factor ORFs with unique 24-bp barcodes. Barcodes facilitate identification of transcription factors in pooled screens.
Depositing lab: Feng Zhang. Depositing organization: Broad Institute. Publication: A transcription factor atlas of directed differentiation. Joung J, Ma S, Tay T, Geiger-Schuller KR, Kirchgatterer PC, Verdine VK, Guo B, Arias-Garcia MA, Allen WE, Singh A, Kuksenko O, Abudayyeh OO, Gootenberg JS, Fu Z, Macrae RK, Buenrostro JD, Regev A, Zhang F. Cell. 2023 Jan 5;186(1):209-229.e26. doi: 10.1016/j.cell.2022.11.026. PubMed 36608654.
Backbone
  Vector backbone: pLX_TRC317
  Backbone manufacturer: Broad Institute Genetic Perturbation Platform
  Backbone size w/o insert (bp): 8264
  Vector type: Mammalian Expression, Lentiviral
  Selectable markers: Puromycin
Growth in bacteria
  Bacterial resistance: Ampicillin, 100 μg/mL
  Growth temperature: 37°C
  Growth strain: NEB Stable
  Copy number: High Copy
Gene/Insert
  Gene/Insert name: ZNF610
  Species: H. sapiens (human)
  Insert size (bp): 1490
  Entrez Gene: ZNF610
  Promoter: EF1a
  Cloning method: Unknown
  Sequencing primers: 5′ GGGTGGAGACTGAAGTTAGGCCAG; 3′ CACATAGCGTAAAAGGAGCAACATAG
Terms and licenses: Academic/Nonprofit Terms; Industry Terms: Not Available to Industry
Depositor comments: NM_001161426,NM_001161425,NM_173530,ENST00000321287,ENST00000403906,ENST00000327920,ENST00000616431 . The transcription factor ORF portion of this plasmid was synthesized by Genewiz. Please test multiple small colonies in case of plasmid recombination. To make this collection available in a timely manner, a portion of this collection was not fully sequenced by Addgene. If an Addgene verified full plasmid sequence is not available, please contact us prior to placing an order to request the full sequence.
How to cite: TFORF0554 was a gift from Feng Zhang (Addgene plasmid # 143414 ; http://n2t.net/addgene:143414 ; RRID:Addgene_143414)
