>Addgene plasmid #143414 | TFORF0554 | depositor partial sequence | sequence record 282380 | Insert
ACCGCCACCATGCTATGTGATGAAGAAGCCCAGAAGAGGAAAGCAAAGGAGTCAGGGATGGCTCTTCCTC
AGGGACGCTTGACATTCATGGACGTGGCCATCGAATTCTCTCAGGAGGAGTGGAAATCCCTGGACCCTGG
ACAGAGGGCTTTATACAGGGACGTGATGTTGGAGAACTACAGGAACCTGGTCTTTCTGGGAATCTGTCTT
CCTGACCTAAGTATTATTTCCATGTTGAAGCAAAGGAGAGAGCCCTTGATTCTGCAAAGTCAAGTTAAAA
TAGTAAAAAATACAGATGGAAGGGAATGTGTCAGAAGCGTGAACACAGGGAGGAGCTGTGTATTGGGAAG
CAATGCAGAAAACAAGCCTATTAAAAATCAACTTGGATTAACCCTTGAGGCACATCTGTCTGAATTGCAG
CTGTTTCAAGCCGGAAGGAAAATTTACAGAAGTAATCAAGTTGAAAAGTTTACAAACCATCGTTCCTCAG
TTTCACCACTTCAAAAAATTTCTTCTAGTTTCACAACACACATTTTTAATAAATATAGAAATGATCTTAT
TGATTTCCCATTACTCCCACAAGAAGAGAAAGCATACATTAGAGGAAAATCTTATGAATATGAATGTAGT
GAAGATGGTGAAGTTTTTAGAGTCCGTGCAAGCCTTACTAACCATCAAGTAATCCATACTGCAGAGAAAC
CTTACAAATGTACTGAATGTGGCAAGGTCTTCAGTCGCAATTCACACCTTGTAGAACATTGGAGAATTCA
TACTGGACAGAAGCCTTACAAATGTAGTGAATGTGACAAGGTGTTTAATCGCAATTCAAACCTTGCACGA
CATCAAAGAATTCATACTGGAGAGAAGCCTCACAAATGTAACGAATGTGGCAAAGCTTTTAGAGAGTGTT
CGGGACTTACTACCCATCTTGTAATCCATACTGGAGAGAAACCTTACAAATGTAATGAGTGTGGCAAGAA
CTTCAGGCACAAATTTTCTCTAACCAATCATCAGAGAAGTCACACGGCGGAAAAACCTTACAAATGTAAT
GAATGTGGCAAGGTCTTTAGTCTGCTTTCATACCTTGCACGGCATCAAATAATTCATAGTACAGAGAAGC
CCTACAAATGTAACGAATGTGGAAGAGCATTTCACAAGCGTCCGGGCCTTATGGCCCATCTTCTAATCCA
TACTGGAGAGAAACCTTACAAATGTAATGAATGTGACAAAGTCTTTGGGCGCAAATTATACCTAACCAAC
CATCAGAGAATTCATACTGGAGAGAGACCTTACAAGTGTAATGCATGTGGCAAGGTCTTCAATCAAAATC
CACACCTTTCACGACATCGGAAAATTCATGCTGGAGAGAATTCACTGCGTACCTTACAGATGGAATAGTA
ATGAACTAGTCCGTAACTTGAAAGTATTTCGATTTCTTGGCTTTATATATCTTGTGGAAAGGACGAACGG
AATTGGTGACTCCTATAAAT
