>Addgene plasmid #143414 | TFORF0554 | depositor partial sequence | sequence record 282381 | Barcode
ACGGAATTGGTGACTCCTATAAAT
